Addgene plasmid #242990: pSBbi-MTS-FAP-GFP
Purpose: Expresses MTS-FAP-GFP in mammalian cells
Depositing lab: Itay Budin. Depositing organization: University of California, San Diego (UCSD). Publication: Leaflet-specific phospholipid imaging using genetically encoded proximity sensors. Moore WM, Brea RJ, Knittel C, Wrightsman E, Hui B, Lou J, Ancajas CF, Best MD, Obara, CJ Devaraj NK, Budin I. Nat Chem Biol (2025). https://doi.org/10.1038/s41589-025-02021-z. PubMed 38746395.
Backbone
  Vector backbone: pSBbi-puro
  Backbone size w/o insert (bp): 5633
  Total vector size (bp): 7373
  Vector type: Mammalian Expression ; Sleeping Beauty
  Selectable markers: Puromycin
Growth in bacteria
  Bacterial resistance: Ampicillin, 100 μg/mL
  Growth temperature: 37°C
  Growth strain: DH5alpha
  Copy number: High Copy
Gene/Insert
  Gene/Insert name: MTS-dH6.2-GFP (alt name: MTS-FAP-GFP)
  Species: H. sapiens (human), Synthetic
  Insert size (bp): 1740
  Promoter: EF-1⍺
  Tag / fusion protein: GFP (C terminal on insert)
  Cloning method: Gibson Cloning
  Sequencing primers: 5′ AGGTGTCGTGAAAACTACC; 3′ GCACAGTCGAGGCTGATCA
Terms and licenses: Academic/Nonprofit Terms; Industry Terms: Not Available to Industry
How to cite: pSBbi-MTS-FAP-GFP was a gift from Itay Budin (Addgene plasmid # 242990 ; http://n2t.net/addgene:242990 ; RRID:Addgene_242990)
