[The description below was written by a language model from this plasmid's Addgene catalogue record and pLannotate feature annotations shown in this document.]
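Description:
pSBbi-MTS-FAP-GFP is a 7,373 bp mammalian expression plasmid built on the pSBbi-puro Sleeping Beauty transposon backbone. It is designed so that its expression cassettes can integrate stably into the genome of mammalian cells when a Sleeping Beauty transposase is supplied. The transposon inverted repeats themselves are not called out in the automated feature table. In bacteria it is maintained at high copy through a ColE1/pUC-type origin and selected with ampicillin via the β-lactamase gene. Mammalian cells carrying the construct are selected with puromycin.

The backbone is bidirectional. On one strand, the human EF-1α promoter drives the 1,740 bp MTS-dH6.2-GFP insert, which was introduced by Gibson assembly and is terminated by the bovine growth hormone polyadenylation signal. The puromycin N-acetyltransferase gene lies in the opposite orientation and ends in a rabbit β-globin poly(A) signal. Its promoter is not identified in the annotation.

The fusion protein begins with a mitochondrial targeting sequence, annotated as a fragment matching ornithine transcarbamylase, a mitochondrial matrix enzyme. This is followed by the fluorogen-activating protein dH6.2. The annotation shows dH6.2 as two tandem human immunoglobulin heavy-chain variable domains (V and J segment matches) joined by a short linker resembling that of other dimeric FAPs. EGFP is fused at the C terminus.

FAPs are antibody-derived domains that become fluorescent only on binding a cognate fluorogenic dye, whereas the constitutive EGFP signal reports expression and localisation. According to the record, the plasmid expresses MTS-FAP-GFP in mammalian cells. The associated work concerns genetically encoded proximity sensors for leaflet-specific phospholipid imaging, which suggests use as a mitochondrially targeted sensor component.
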