Features (pLannotate 1.2.2; 18 found; start..end, strand, type, name):
    101..181     -  CDS            HBB (fragment): HBB_PONPY - Experimental evidence at transcript level: Swiss-Prot protein existence level 2. Involved in oxygen transport from the lung to the various peripheral tissues. From Pongo pygmaeus (Bornean orangutan).
    195..794     -  CDS            PuroR: puromycin N-acetyltransferase; pac from Streptomyces alboniger; confers resistance to puromycin
   1427..2608    +  promoter       EF-1α promoter: strong constitutive promoter for human elongation factor EF-1α
   2640..2771    +  CDS            Otc (fragment): OTC_RAT - Experimental evidence at protein level: Swiss-Prot protein existence level 1. Catalyzes the second step of the urea cycle, the condensation of carbamoyl phosphate with L-ornithine to form L-citrulline (PubMed:2290837). The urea cycle ensures the detoxification of ammonia by converting it to urea for excretion (PubMed:2290837). From Rattus norvegicus (Rat).
   2757..3053    +  CDS            IGHV4-59 (fragment): HV459_HUMAN - Experimental evidence at protein level: Swiss-Prot protein existence level 1. V region of the variable domain of immunoglobulin heavy chains that participates in the antigen recognition (PubMed:24600447). Immunoglobulins, also known as antibodies, are membrane-bound or secreted glycoproteins produced by B lymphocytes. In the recognition phase of humoral immunity, the membrane-bound immunoglobulins serve as receptors which, upon binding of a specific antigen, trigger the clonal expansion and differentiation of B lymphocytes into immunoglobulins- secreting plasma cells. Secreted im
   3102..3146    +  CDS            IGHJ1 (fragment): HJ01_HUMAN - Protein predicted: Swiss-Prot protein existence level 4. J region of the variable domain of immunoglobulin heavy chains that participates in the antigen recognition (PubMed:24600447). Immunoglobulins, also known as antibodies, are membrane-bound or secreted glycoproteins produced by B lymphocytes. In the recognition phase of humoral immunity, the membrane-bound immunoglobulins serve as receptors which, upon binding of a specific antigen, trigger the clonal expansion and differentiation of B lymphocytes into immunoglobulins- secreting plasma cells. Secreted immunoglobulins mediate
   3144..3210    +  CDS            FAPα2 (fragment): fluorogen-activating protein composed of a dimer of the L5-MG single-chain antibody fragment (Szent-Gyorgyi et al., 2008) binds malachite green derivatives to produce red fluorescence
   3204..3503    +  CDS            IGHV4-59 (fragment): HV459_HUMAN - Experimental evidence at protein level: Swiss-Prot protein existence level 1. V region of the variable domain of immunoglobulin heavy chains that participates in the antigen recognition (PubMed:24600447). Immunoglobulins, also known as antibodies, are membrane-bound or secreted glycoproteins produced by B lymphocytes. In the recognition phase of humoral immunity, the membrane-bound immunoglobulins serve as receptors which, upon binding of a specific antigen, trigger the clonal expansion and differentiation of B lymphocytes into immunoglobulins- secreting plasma cells. Secreted im
   3552..3599    +  CDS            IGHJ1 (fragment): HJ01_HUMAN - Protein predicted: Swiss-Prot protein existence level 4. J region of the variable domain of immunoglobulin heavy chains that participates in the antigen recognition (PubMed:24600447). Immunoglobulins, also known as antibodies, are membrane-bound or secreted glycoproteins produced by B lymphocytes. In the recognition phase of humoral immunity, the membrane-bound immunoglobulins serve as receptors which, upon binding of a specific antigen, trigger the clonal expansion and differentiation of B lymphocytes into immunoglobulins- secreting plasma cells. Secreted immunoglobulins mediate
   3654..4370    +  CDS            EGFP: EGFP is a basic (constitutively fluorescent) green fluorescent protein published in 1996, derived from Aequorea victoria. It is reported to be a rapidly-maturing weak dimer with moderate acid sensitivity.
   4405..4629    +  polyA_signal   bGH poly(A) signal: bovine growth hormone polyadenylation signal
   4633..4654    +  promoter       SV40 promoter (fragment): SV40 enhancer and early promoter
   4953..4983    +  rep_origin     M13 ori (fragment): M13 bacteriophage origin of replication; arrow indicates direction of (+) strand synthesis
   4984..5034    -  misc_feature   bom (fragment): basis of mobility region from pBR322
   5061..5165    +  promoter       AmpR promoter: bla
   5166..6026    +  CDS            AmpR: β-lactamase; bla; confers resistance to ampicillin, carbenicillin, and related antibiotics
   6197..6785    +  rep_origin     ori: high-copy-number ColE1/pMB1/pBR322/pUC origin of replication
   7348..30      -  polyA_signal   β-globin poly(A) signal (across the origin): rabbit β-globin polyadenylation signal (Gil and Proudfoot, 1987)
>Addgene plasmid #242990 | pSBbi-MTS-FAP-GFP | addgene full sequence | sequence record 492999 | Addgene NGS Result
CTATTGCAATGAAAATAAATTTCCTTTATTAGCCAGAAGTCAGATGCTCAAGGGGCTTCATGATGTCCCC
ATAATTTTTGGCAGAGGGAAAAAGATCTCAGTGGTATTTGTGAGCCAGGGCATTGGCCACACCAGCCACC
ACCTTCTGATAGGCAGCCTGCACCTGAGGAGTGAATTCACGACAGGCCTTCGAATCAGGCACCGGGCTTG
CGGGTCATGCACCAGGTGCGCGGTCCTTCGGGCACCTCGACGTCGGCGGTGACGGTGAAGCCGAGCCGCT
CGTAGAAGGGGAGGTTGCGGGGCGCGGAGGTCTCCAGGAAGGCGGGCACCCCGGCGCGCTCGGCCGCCTC
CACTCCGGGGAGCACGACGGCGCTGCCCAGACCCTTGCCCTGGTGGTCGGGCGAGACGCCGACGGTGGCC
AGGAACCACGCGGGCTCCTTGGGCCGGTGCGGCGCCAGGAGGCCTTCCATCTGTTGCTGCGCGGCCAGCC
GGGAACCGCTCAACTCGGCCATGCGCGGGCCGATCTCGGCGAACACCGCCCCCGCTTCGACGCTCTCCGG
CGTGGTCCAGACCGCCACCGCGGCGCCGTCGTCCGCGACCCACACCTTGCCGATGTCGAGCCCGACGCGC
GTGAGGAAGAGTTCTTGCAGCTCGGTGACCCGCTCGATGTGGCGGTCCGGATCGACGGTGTGGCGCGTGG
CGGGGTAGTCGGCGAACGCGGCGGCGAGGGTGCGTACGGCCCTGGGGACGTCGTCGCGGGTGGCGAGGCG
CACCGTGGGCTTGTACTCGGTCATGGTGGCCTCAGGTGCAGAGGTTTCTACAGGGAAAGAGAGAAAGGCT
ACAGTTAGTTTGCTGTGATGATGCTAAGTGCCGAGGTCAGATGTCTATGGATTGTACACGGAATCCCAAC
GCAGGAACCAAAAAACACTCACCCAAAAAAATGGCGCTAAGGCCGAGAGAAAGGCGAAGTTCCGTCTACG
GCTATATACCTTGAAACAGGGGCGGCAGAAGTGACGCAACGCGGTTGCGCGGACGGCTTCCTGTGTTTTC
ATTGGTCGAAGCGTTCTGCGCGTGCGCAGAGATTCCCCAGGGAAGGCGGGCCCTCTTCCGAATGTCCAAT
CCGGACATTCTTCCGGTTGGACCTCCGCGGTCAGCGCTGTGCCCGGCGAGAGATCACGTGGGGCGCGGAG
GCGGTGCTGCTGGGGCACGGCCGTCCAGCCTCGGCGGCCATATTTTTGAGGGGCTGTTCATCTCGTTCAC
ACGCTCTGTCCGCCATGTTTGTGAGTGGAAGCGCCATTACCCCTTCAAGCGACTGAAGGCTGCAGGGCCT
CTGGTGGCCCGCATGGGGAGACCAGACCCGCCAGGCCCGCCTTTCCGCACTCAGTCCGGGCTTACTTTAT
TTTGTGAGACAGGGTCTCGCCTAGAGGCTCCGGTGCCCGTCAGTGGGCAGAGCGCACATCGCCCACAGTC
CCCGAGAAGTTGGGGGGAGGGGTCGGCAATTGAACCGGTGCCTAGAGAAGGTGGCGCGGGGTAAACTGGG
AAAGTGATGTCGTGTACTGGCTCCGCCTTTTTCCCGAGGGTGGGGGAGAACCGTATATAAGTGCAGTAGT
CGCCGTGAACGTTCTTTTTCGCAACGGGTTTGCCGCCAGAACACAGGTAAGTGCCGTGTGTGGTTCCCGC
GGGCCTGGCCTCTTTACGGGTTATGGCCCTTGCGTGCCTTGAATTACTTCCACGCCCCTGGCTGCAGTAC
GTGATTCTTGATCCCGAGCTTCGGGTTGGAAGTGGGTGGGAGAGTTCGAGGCCTTGCGCTTAAGGAGCCC
CTTCGCCTCGTGCTTGAGTTGAGGCCTGGCTTGGGCGCTGGGGCCGCCGCGTGCGAATCTGGTGGCACCT
TCGCGCCTGTCTCGCTGCTTTCGATAAGTCTCTAGCCATTTAAAATTTTTGATGACCTGCTGCGACGCTT
TTTTTCTGGCAAGATAGTCTTGTAAATGCGGGCCAAGATCTGCACACTGGTATTTCGGTTTTTGGGGCCG
CGGGCGGCGACGGGGCCCGTGCGTCCCAGCGCACATGTTCGGCGAGGCGGGGCCTGCGAGCGCGGCCACC
GAGAATCGGACGGGGGTAGTCTCAAGCTGGCCGGCCTGCTCTGGTGCCTGGCCTCGCGCCGCCGTGTATC
GCCCCGCCCTGGGCGGCAAGGCTGGCCCGGTCGGCACCAGTTGCGTGAGCGGAAAGATGGCCGCTTCCCG
GCCCTGCTGCAGGGAGCTCAAAATGGAGGACGCGGCGCTCGGGAGAGCGGGCGGGTGAGTCACCCACACA
AAGGAAAAGGGCCTTTCCGTCCTCAGCCGTCGCTTCATGTGACTCCACGGAGTACCGGGCGCCGTCCAGG
CACCTCGATTAGTTCTCGAGCTTTTGGAGTACGTCGTCTTTAGGTTGGGGGGAGGGGTTTTATGCGATGG
AGTTTCCCCATACTGAGTGGGTGGAGACTGAAGTTAGGCCAGCTTGGCACTTGATGTAATTCTCCTTGGA
ATTTGCCCTTTTTGAGTTTGGATCTTGGTTCATTCTCAAGCCTCAGACAGTGGTTCAAAGTTTTTTTCTT
CCATTTAAGGTGTCGTGAAAACTACCCCAAGCTGGCCTCTGAGGCCACCATGCTGTCTAATTTGAGAATC
CTGCTCAACAAGGCAGCTCTTAGAAAGGCTCACACTTCCATGGTTCGAAATTTTCGGTATGGGAAGCCAG
TCCAGGAATTCGGCCTTTCTGGCCTGCAAGTCCAGTTGCAAGAATCTGGACCTGGTTTGGTTAAACCATC
TGAGACACTTTCCCTAACCTGCACAGTCAGTGGCGCATCAATTTCCTCCTCGCACTATTATTGGGGTTGG
ATTAGACAACCACCTGGAAAGGGCCCAGAGTGGATAGGGTCTATGTACTACTCGGGTAGAACTTACTATA
ATCCTGCCTTGAAGTCACGTGTTACCATATCCTCTGATAAGTCAAAAAACCAATTCTTTTTAAAACTCAC
TAGCGTTACCGCTGCTGATACAGCTGTCTATTATGCTGCCCGTGAGGGCCCAACGCATTATTATGATAAT
TCAGGCCCAATACCTAGCGATGAGTATTTTCAACATTGGGGCCAGGGCACTTTAGTTACAGTTTCCGGTG
GTGGCGGCTCTGGTGGCGGTGGCAGCGGCGGTGGTGGTTCCGGAGGCGGCGGTTCTCAGGTGCAGCTGCA
GGAGTCGGGCCCAGGACTGGTGAAGCCTTCGGAGACCCTGTCCCTCACCTGCACTGTCTCTGGTGCCTCC
ATCAGCAGTAGTCATTACTACTGGGGCTGGATTCGCCAGCCCCCAGGGAAGGGGCCTGAGTGGATTGGGA
GTATGTATTATAGTGGGAGAACGTACTACAACCCGGCCCTCAAGAGTCGAGTCACCATATCATCAGACAA
GTCGAAGAACCAGTTCTTCTTGAAGTTGACCTCTGTAACCGCCGCGGACACGGCCGTGTATTACGCTGCG
AGGGAGGGACCCACACATTACTATGATAATAGTGGTCCAATACCTTCGGATGAGTATTTCCAGCACTGGG
GCCAGGGTACCCTGGTCACTGTCTCCGCGGCCGGTCTGGCCCATATGGGAGGCGGTGGGTCTGGTGGCGG
TGGCAGCACCGGTATGGTGAGCAAGGGCGAGGAGCTGTTCACCGGGGTGGTGCCCATCCTGGTCGAGCTG
GACGGCGACGTAAACGGCCACAAGTTCAGCGTGTCCGGCGAGGGCGAGGGCGATGCCACCTACGGCAAGC
TGACCCTGAAGTTCATCTGCACCACCGGCAAGCTGCCCGTGCCCTGGCCCACCCTCGTGACCACCCTGAC
CTACGGCGTGCAGTGCTTCAGCCGCTACCCCGACCACATGAAGCAGCACGACTTCTTCAAGTCCGCCATG
CCCGAAGGCTACGTCCAGGAGCGCACCATCTTCTTCAAGGACGACGGCAACTACAAGACCCGCGCCGAGG
TGAAGTTCGAGGGCGACACCCTGGTGAACCGCATCGAGCTGAAGGGCATCGACTTCAAGGAGGACGGCAA
CATCCTGGGGCACAAGCTGGAGTACAACTACAACAGCCACAACGTCTATATCATGGCCGACAAGCAGAAG
AACGGCATCAAGGTGAACTTCAAGATCCGCCACAACATCGAGGACGGCAGCGTGCAGCTCGCCGACCACT
ACCAGCAGAACACCCCCATCGGCGACGGCCCCGTGCTGCTGCCCGACAACCACTACCTGAGCACCCAGTC
CGCCCTGAGCAAAGACCCCAACGAGAAGCGCGATCACATGGTCCTGCTGGAGTTCGTGACCGCCGCCGGG
ATCACTCTCGGCATGGACGAGCTGTACAAGCTCGAGTAATCTAGAGCTCGCTGATCAGCCTCGACTGTGC
CTTCTAGTTGCCAGCCATCTGTTGTTTGCCCCTCCCCCGTGCCTTCCTTGACCCTGGAAGGTGCCACTCC
CACTGTCCTTTCCTAATAAAATGAGGAAATTGCATCGCATTGTCTGAGTAGGTGTCATTCTATTCTGGGG
GGTGGGGTGGGGCAGGACAGCAAGGGGGAGGATTGGGAAGACAATAGCAGGCATGCTGGGGATGCGGTGG
GCTCTATGGCTTCTGAGGCGGAAAGAACCAGCTGGGCCTACTAGATAGCGGACCCCTTACCGAAACATCG
CCGCATTCTGCAGAGGAGTCGAACTTAGTGTATGTAAACTTCTGACCCACTGGAATTGTGATACAGTGAA
TTATAAGTGAAATAATCTGTCTGTAAACAATTGTTGGAAAAATGACTTGTGTCATGCACAAAGTAGATGT
CCTAACTGACTTGCCAAAACTATTGTTTGTTAACAAGAAATTTGTGGAGTAGTTGAAAAACGAGTTTTAA
TGACTCCAACTTAAGTGTATGTAAACTTCCGACTTCAACTGTATAGGGATCCAATTTTAACAAAATATTA
ACGCTTACAATTTCCTGATGCGGTATTTTCTCCTTACGCATCTGTGCGGTATTTCACACCGCATCAGGTG
GCACTTTTCGGGGAAATGTGCGCGGAACCCCTATTTGTTTATTTTTCTAAATACATTCAAATATGTATCC
GCTCATGAGACAATAACCCTGATAAATGCTTCAATAATATTGAAAAAGGAAGAGTATGAGTATTCAACAT
TTCCGTGTCGCCCTTATTCCCTTTTTTGCGGCATTTTGCCTTCCTGTTTTTGCTCACCCAGAAACGCTGG
TGAAAGTAAAAGATGCTGAAGATCAGTTGGGTGCACGAGTGGGTTACATCGAACTGGATCTCAACAGCGG
TAAGATCCTTGAGAGTTTTCGCCCCGAAGAACGTTTTCCAATGATGAGCACTTTTAAAGTTCTGCTATGT
GGCGCGGTATTATCCCGTATTGACGCCGGGCAAGAGCAACTCGGTCGCCGCATACACTATTCTCAGAATG
ACTTGGTTGAGTACTCACCAGTCACAGAAAAGCATCTTACGGATGGCATGACAGTAAGAGAATTATGCAG
TGCTGCCATAACCATGAGTGATAACACTGCGGCCAACTTACTTCTGACAACGATCGGAGGACCGAAGGAG
CTAACCGCTTTTTTGCACAACATGGGGGATCATGTAACTCGCCTTGATCGTTGGGAACCGGAGCTGAATG
AAGCCATACCAAACGACGAGCGTGACACCACGATGCCTGTAGCAATGGCAACAACGTTGCGCAAACTATT
AACTGGCGAACTACTTACTCTAGCTTCCCGGCAACAATTAATAGACTGGATGGAGGCGGATAAAGTTGCA
GGACCACTTCTGCGCTCGGCCCTTCCGGCTGGCTGGTTTATTGCTGATAAATCTGGAGCCGGTGAGCGTG
GGTCTCGCGGTATCATTGCAGCACTGGGGCCAGATGGTAAGCCCTCCCGTATCGTAGTTATCTACACGAC
GGGGAGTCAGGCAACTATGGATGAACGAAATAGACAGATCGCTGAGATAGGTGCCTCACTGATTAAGCAT
TGGTAACTGTCAGACCAAGTTTACTCATATATACTTTAGATTGATTTAAAACTTCATTTTTAATTTAAAA
GGATCTAGGTGAAGATCCTTTTTGATAATCTCATGACCAAAATCCCTTAACGTGAGTTTTCGTTCCACTG
AGCGTCAGACCCCGTAGAAAAGATCAAAGGATCTTCTTGAGATCCTTTTTTTCTGCGCGTAATCTGCTGC
TTGCAAACAAAAAAACCACCGCTACCAGCGGTGGTTTGTTTGCCGGATCAAGAGCTACCAACTCTTTTTC
CGAAGGTAACTGGCTTCAGCAGAGCGCAGATACCAAATACTGTTCTTCTAGTGTAGCCGTAGTTAGGCCA
CCACTTCAAGAACTCTGTAGCACCGCCTACATACCTCGCTCTGCTAATCCTGTTACCAGTGGCTGCTGCC
AGTGGCGATAAGTCGTGTCTTACCGGGTTGGACTCAAGACGATAGTTACCGGATAAGGCGCAGCGGTCGG
GCTGAACGGGGGGTTCGTGCACACAGCCCAGCTTGGAGCGAACGACCTACACCGAACTGAGATACCTACA
GCGTGAGCTATGAGAAAGCGCCACGCTTCCCGAAGGGAGAAAGGCGGACAGGTATCCGGTAAGCGGCAGG
GTCGGAACAGGAGAGCGCACGAGGGAGCTTCCAGGGGGAAACGCCTGGTATCTTTATAGTCCTGTCGGGT
TTCGCCACCTCTGACTTGAGCGTCGATTTTTGTGATGCTCGTCAGGGGGGCGGAGCCTATGGAAAAACGC
CAGCAACGCGGCCTTTTTACGGTTCCTGGCCTTTTGCTGGCCTTTTGCTCACATGTTCTTTCCTGCGTTA
TCCCCTGATTCTGTGGATAACCGTATTACCGCCTTTGAGTGAGCTGATACCGCTCGCCGCAGCCGAACGA
CCGAGCGCAGCGAGTCAGTGAGCGAGGAAGCGGATCCCTATACAGTTGAAGTCGGAAGTTTACATACACC
TTAGCCAAATACATTTAAACTCACTTTTTCACAATTCCTGACATTTAATCCTAGTAAAAATTCCCTGTCT
TAGGTCAGTTAGGATCACCACTTTATTTTAAGAATGTGAAATATCAGAATAATAGTAGAGAGAATGATTC
ATTTCAGCTTTTATTTCTTTCATCACATTCCCAGTGGGTCAGAAGTTTACATACACTCGACTCCTCTGCA
GAATGCGGCGATGTTTCGGTAAGGGGTCCCGAGTAGCTAGTTCATGGCAGCCAGCATATGGCATATGTTG
CCAAACTCTAAACCAAATACTCATTCTGATGTTTTAAATGATTTGCCCTCCCATATGTCCTTCCGAGTGA
GAGACACAAAAAATTCCAACACA
